>Addgene plasmid #147871 | pAc5.1B-lambdaN-HA-DmNot1_1467-1717-Q1658A_W | depositor full sequence | sequence record 290318 | Full Sequence
CTTCAAGGAATTAATTCTATATTCTAAAAACACAAATGATACTTCTAAAAAAAATCATGAATGGCATCAA
CTCTGAATCAAATCTTTGCAGATGCACCTACTTCTCATTTCCACTGTCACATCATTTTTCCAGATCTCGC
TGCCTGTTATGTGGCCCACAAACCAAGACACGTTTTATGGCCATTAAAGCTGGCTGATCGTCGCCAAACA
CCAAATACATATCAATATGTACATTCGAGAAAGAAGCGATCAAAGAAGCGTCTTCGGGCGAGTAGGAGAA
TGCGGAGGAGAAGGAGAACGAGCTGATCTAGTATCTCTCCACAATCCAATGCCAACTGACCAACTGGCCA
TATTCGGAGCAATTTGAAGCCAATTTCCATCGCCTGGCGATCGCTCCATTCTTGGCTATATGTTTTTCAC
CGTTCCCGGGGCCATTTTCAAAGACTCGTCGGTAAGATAAGATTGTGTCACTCGCTGTCTCTCTTCATTT
GTCGAAGAATGCTGAGGAATTTCGCGATGACGTCGGCGAGTATTTTGAAGAATGAGAATAATTTGTATTT
ATACGAAAATCAGTTAGTGGAATTTTCTACAAAAACATGTTATCTATAGATAATTTTGTTGCAAAATATG
TTGACTATGACAAAGATTGTATGTATATACCTTTAATGTATTCTCATTTTCTTATGTATTTATAATGGCA
ATGATGATACTGATGATATTTTAAGATGATGCCAGACCACAGGCTGATTTCTGCGTCTTTTGCCGAACGC
AGTGCATGTGCGGTTGTTGTTTTTTGGAATAGTTTCAATTTTCGGACTGTCCGCTTTGATTTCAGTTTCT
TGGCTTATTCAAAAAGCAAAGTAAAGCCAAAAAAGCGAGATGGCAATACCAAATGCGGCAAAACGGTAGT
GGAAGGAAAGGGGTGCGGGGCAGCGGAAGGAAGGGTGGGGCGGGGCGTGGCGGGGTCTGTGGCTGGGCGC
GACGTCACCGACGTTGGAGCCACTCCTTTGACCATGTGTGCGTGTGTGTATTATTCGTGTCTCGCCACTC
GCCGGTTGTTTTTTTCTTTTTATCTCGCTCTCTCTAGCGCCATCTCGTACGCATGCTCAACGCACCGCAT
GTTGCCGTGTCCTTTATGCGTCATTTTGGCTCGAAATAGGCAATTATTTAAACAAAGATTAGTCAACGAA
AACGCTAAAATAAATAAGTCTACAATATGGTTACTTATTGCCATGTGTGTGCAGCCAACGATAGCAACAA
AAGCAACAACACAGTGGCTTTCCCTCTTTCACTTTTTGTTTGCAAGCGCGTGCGAGCAAGACGGCACGAC
CGGCAAACGCAATTACGCTGACAAAGAGCAGACGAAGTTTTGGCCGAAAAACATCAAGGCGCCTGATACG
AATGCATTTGCAATAACAATTGCGATATTTAATATTGTTTATGAAGCTGTTTGACTTCAAAACACACAAA
AAAAAAAATAAAACAAATTATTTGAAAGAGAATTAGGAATCGGACAGCTTATCGTTACGGGCTAACAGCA
CACCGAGACGAAATAGCTTACCTGACGTCACAGCCTCTGGAAGAACTGCCGCCAAGCAGAGAGAGAGAGA
AAAAGAGGGAGAGCAGCTTAGACCGCATGTGCTTGTGTGTGAGGCGTCTCTCTCTTCGTCTCCTGTTTGC
GCAAACGCATAGACTGCACTGAGAAAATCGATTACCTATTTTTTATGAATGAATATTTGCACTATTACTA
TTCAAAACTATTAAGATAGCAATCACATTCAATAGCCAAATACTATACCACCTGAGCGATGCAACGAAAT
GATCAATTTGAGCAAAAATGCTGCATATTTAGGACGGCATCATTATAGAAATGCTTCTTGCTGTGTACTT
TTCTCTCGTCTGGCAGCTGTTTCGCCGTTATTGTTAAAACCGGCTTAAGTTAGGTGTGTTTTCTACGACT
AGTGATGCCCCTACTAGAAGATGTGTGTTGCACAAATGTCCCTGAATAACCAATTTGAAGTGCAGATAGC
AGTAAACGTAAGCTAATATGAATATTATTTAACTGTAATGTTTTAATATCGCTGGACATTACTAATAAAC
CCACTATAAACACATGTACATATGTATGTTTTGGCATACAATGAGTAGTTGGGGAAAAAATGTGTAAAAG
CACCGTGACCATCACAGCATAAAGATAACCAGCTGAAGTATCGAATATGAGTAACCCCCAAATTGAATCA
CATGCCGCAACTGATAGGACCCATGGAAGTACACTCTTCATGGCGATATACAAGACACACACAAGCACGA
ACACCCAGTTGCGGAGGAAATTCTCCGTAAATGAAAACCCAATCGGCGAACAATTCATACCCATATATGG
TAAAAGTTTTGAACGCGACTTGAGAGCGGAGAGCATTGCGGCTGATAAGGTTTTAGCGCTAAGCGGGCTT
TATAAAACGGGCTGCGGGACCAGTTTTCATATCACTACCGTTTGAGTTCTTGTGCTGTGTGGATACTCCT
CCCGACACAAAGCCGCTCCATCAGCCAGCAGTCGTCTAATCCAGAGACCCCGGATCGGGGTACCAACATG
GACGCACAAACACGACGACGTGAGCGTCGCGCTGAGAAACAAGCTCAATGGAAAGCTGCAAACGGTGGAT
CTCCTCCACATATGGCTTACCCATACGATGTTCCAGATTACGCTCCTCCAAGCTTAATTAAGATGCGCTA
TTCATACGTGGACGTAAACGTGAGCAACTTCCAGCTTATTGGTCAGCAGTTGGTACTGCCACCCAATACT
CCGTTCCTGCACGCCAATCCCGGAATCAAACACATGGTCGTCAACGCCGTGGAGCGCACGATAACCGACT
GGTTGCAGCCTATTGTGGACCGAAGCATCCGCATTGCCTGTGCCACCACCGAGCAGATCATCCGCAAGGA
CTTCGCCCTGGATGCTGACGAGAACCGAATGCGCACTGCCGCTCATCAGATGGTACGAAACCTTGCCGCC
GGCATGGCCATGATTACCGGTAAGGATGAGATAGCGCGTGCTATTAGCCAGAATCTGCACAAGGCCTTGC
TGTCGGGTCTAAATGGGATGCCCAGCATGGCTGAGATCCAAGCTGCTGCTATGCAGTTAGCCAGCGAAAA
TGTTGAGCTAGTTTGCGCTTTCATTCAGAAAACATCTGCTGAAAAGGCAGCCGCAGAGATCGATAGGCGT
CTAAGCACCGATTTCGAGACCAGAAAAATTGCTCGTGAAGAGGGCAACCGCTTTGTGGACGCCCAGATCC
TCACCTATGCACAGGAGCGTCTTCCAGAAGCAGTGCGCATCAAGGTGGGCGCGGCTCCAGCTACACTTTA
TGCTGTGTACTCGGAGTTCGCTAGAAGCATACCTGGCTTCCAGCAGATGAGCGATCGCGATATTGCCCTG
TTTGTGCCCAAGCCGACGGATTTGTCTCAGCCAAATGTGTTTGCTAATTGATCTAGAGGGCCCGCGGTTC
GAAGGTAAGCCTATCCCTAACCCTCTCCTCGGTCTCGATTCTACGCGTACCGGTCATCATCACCATCACC
ATTGAGTTTAAACCCGCTGATCAGCCTCGACTGTGCCTTCTAAGGCCTGAGCTCGCTGATCAGCCTCGAT
CGAGGATCCAGACATGATAAGATACATTGATGAGTTTGGACAAACCACAACTAGAATGCAGTGAAAAAAA
TGCTTTATTTGTGAAATTTGTGATGCTATTGCTTTATTTGTAACCATTATAAGCTGCAATAAACAAGTTA
ACAACAACAATTGCATTCATTTTATGTTTCAGGTTCAGGGGGAGGTGTGGGAGGTTTTTTAAAGCAAGTA
AAACCTCTACAAATGTGGTATGGCTGATTATGATCAGTCGACCGATGCCCTTGAGAGCCTTCAACCCAGT
CAGCTCCTTCCGGTGGGCGCGGGGCATGACTATCGTCGCCGCACTTATGACTGTCTTCTTTATCATGCAA
CTCGTAGGACAGGTGCCGGCAGCGCTCTGGGTCATTTTCGGCGAGGACCGCTTTCGCTGGAGCGCGACGA
TGATCGGCCTGTCGCTTGCGGTATTCGGAATCTTGCACGCCCTCGCTCAAGCCTTCGTCACTGGTCCCGC
CACCAAACGTTTCGGCGAGAAGCAGGCCATTATCGCCGGCATGGCGGCCGACGCGCTGGGCTACGTCTTG
CTGGCGTTCGCGACGCGAGGCTGGATGGCCTTCCCCATTATGATTCTTCTCGCTTCCGGCGGCATCGGGA
TGCCCGCGTTGCAGGCCATGCTGTCCAGGCAGGTAGATGACGACCATCAGGGACAGCTTCAAGGATCGCT
CGCGGCTCTTACCAGCCAGCAAAAGGCCAGGAACCGTAAAAAGGCCGCGTTGCTGGCGTTTTTCCATAGG
CTCCGCCCCCCTGACGAGCATCACAAAAATCGACGCTCAAGTCAGAGGTGGCGAAACCCGACAGGACTAT
AAAGATACCAGGCGTTTCCCCCTGGAAGCTCCCTCGTGCGCTCTCCTGTTCCGACCCTGCCGCTTACCGG
ATACCTGTCCGCCTTTCTCCCTTCGGGAAGCGTGGCGCTTTCTCAATGCTCACGCTGTAGGTATCTCAGT
TCGGTGTAGGTCGTTCGCTCCAAGCTGGGCTGTGTGCACGAACCCCCCGTTCAGCCCGACCGCTGCGCCT
TATCCGGTAACTATCGTCTTGAGTCCAACCCGGTAAGACACGACTTATCGCCACTGGCAGCAGCCACTGG
TAACAGGATTAGCAGAGCGAGGTATGTAGGCGGTGCTACAGAGTTCTTGAAGTGGTGGCCTAACTACGGC
TACACTAGAAGGACAGTATTTGGTATCTGCGCTCTGCTGAAGCCAGTTACCTTCGGAAAAAGAGTTGGTA
GCTCTTGATCCGGCAAACAAACCACCGCTGGTAGCGGTGGTTTTTTTGTTTGCAAGCAGCAGATTACGCG
CAGAAAAAAAGGATCTCAAGAAGATCCTTTGATCTTTTCTACGGGGTCTGACGCTCAGTGGAACGAAAAC
TCACGTTAAGGGATTTTGGTCATGAGATTATCAAAAAGGATCTTCACCTAGATCCTTTTAAATTAAAAAT
GAAGTTTTAAATCAATCTAAAGTATATATGAGTAAACTTGGTCTGACAGTTACCAATGCTTAATCAGTGA
GGCACCTATCTCAGCGATCTGTCTATTTCGTTCATCCATAGTTGCCTGACTCCCCGTCGTGTAGATAACT
ACGATACGGGAGGGCTTACCATCTGGCCCCAGTGCTGCAATGATACCGCGAGACCCACGCTCACCGGCTC
CAGATTTATCAGCAATAAACCAGCCAGCCGGAAGGGCCGAGCGCAGAAGTGGTCCTGCAACTTTATCCGC
CTCCATCCAGTCTATTAATTGTTGCCGGGAAGCTAGAGTAAGTAGTTCGCCAGTTAATAGTTTGCGCAAC
GTTGTTGCCATTGCTGCAGGCATCGTGGTGTCACGCTCGTCGTTTGGTATGGCTTCATTCAGCTCCGGTT
CCCAACGATCAAGGCGAGTTACATGATCCCCCATGTTGTGCAAAAAAGCGGTTAGCTCCTTCGGTCCTCC
GATCGTTGTCAGAAGTAAGTTGGCCGCAGTGTTATCACTCATGGTTATGGCAGCACTGCATAATTCTCTT
ACTGTCATGCCATCCGTAAGATGCTTTTCTGTGACTGGTGAGTACTCAACCAAGTCATTCTGAGAATAGT
GTATGCGGCGACCGAGTTGCTCTTGCCCGGCGTCAACACGGGATAATACCGCGCCACATAGCAGAACTTT
AAAAGTGCTCATCATTGGAAAACGTTCTTCGGGGCGAAAACTCTCAAGGATCTTACCGCTGTTGAGATCC
AGTTCGATGTAACCCACTCGTGCACCCAACTGATCTTCAGCATCTTTTACTTTCACCAGCGTTTCTGGGT
GAGCAAAAACAGGAAGGCAAAATGCCGCAAAAAAGGGAATAAGGGCGACACGGAAATGTTGAATACTCAT
ACTCTTCCTTTTTCAATATTATTGAAGCATTTATCAGGGTTATTGTCTCATGAGCGGATACATATTTGAA
TGTATTTAGAAAAATAAACAAATAGGGGTTCCGCGCACATTTCCCCGAAAAGTGCCACCTGACGTCTAAG
AAACCATTATTATCATGACATTAACCTATAAAAATAGGCGTATCACGAGGCCCTTTCGT
Features (pLannotate 1.2.2; 10 found; start..end, strand, type, name):
     56..2568    +  promoter       Ac5 promoter: Drosophila melanogaster actin 5C promoter
   2588..2653    +  CDS            N (fragment): REGN_LAMBD - Experimental evidence at protein level: Swiss-Prot protein existence level 1. Plays a role as a transcriptional antitermination factor that allows the virus to initiate its lytic phase. Activates expression of the delayed viral early genes by modifying host RNA polymerase (RNAP) into a form that is resistant to termination signals. This antitermination function requires the host NusA protein which serves to stabilize the interaction between antitermination protein N and host RNA polymerase. From Escherichia phage lambda (Bacteriophage lambda).
   2678..2704    +  CDS            3xHA (fragment): three tandem HA epitope tags
   3504..3545    +  CDS            V5 tag: epitope tag from simian virus 5
   3645..3779    -  polyA_signal   SV40 poly(A) signal: SV40 polyadenylation signal
   3802..3886    -  CDS            large T antigen (fragment): large T antigen from SV40 (simian virus 40)
   3887..4357    +  CDS            TcR (fragment): tetracycline efflux protein; tet; confers resistance to tetracycline
   4401..4989    -  rep_origin     ori: high-copy-number ColE1/pMB1/pBR322/pUC origin of replication
   5160..6020    -  CDS            AmpR: β-lactamase; bla; confers resistance to ampicillin, carbenicillin, and related antibiotics
   6021..6125    -  promoter       AmpR promoter: bla
