[The description below was written by a language model from this plasmid's Addgene catalogue record and pLannotate feature annotations shown in this document.]
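Description:
pAc5.1B-lambdaN-HA-DmNot1_1467-1717-Q1658A_W is a 6.2 kb insect expression plasmid. The catalogue lists its backbone as unknown, but the name and annotated parts point to a pAc5.1-type vector. It is propagated in E. coli through a ColE1/pUC-type origin and selected with ampicillin via the β-lactamase gene and its own promoter. The record lists it as low copy even though the annotated origin is of the high-copy class. Short fragments annotated as tetracycline resistance and SV40 large T antigen appear to be non-functional backbone remnants. No marker for selection in insect cells is annotated, which fits transient transfection use.

Expression is driven by the constitutive Drosophila actin 5C promoter and terminated by an SV40 polyadenylation signal. Directly downstream of the promoter lies a short fragment of the bacteriophage lambda N protein, the peptide that binds boxB RNA hairpins, followed by a single HA epitope (annotated as a fragment of 3xHA). The unannotated interval after the HA tag corresponds in position and size to the insert: residues 1467–1717 of Drosophila melanogaster Not1, the scaffold subunit of the CCR4–NOT deadenylase complex, carrying a Q1658A substitution. A vector-derived V5 tag is annotated after the insert, but the record does not indicate whether it is in frame and translated. The meaning of the "_W" suffix is also not explained.

The lambdaN fusion allows the Not1 fragment to be tethered to a reporter mRNA bearing boxB sites in fly cells, with HA used for detection or immunoprecipitation. The associated publication concerns CNOT1 interactions with DDX6 and CNOT9 in miRNA-mediated silencing, so the point mutant presumably probes one of these interaction surfaces, though the record does not state which.
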