Addgene plasmid #147871: pAc5.1B-lambdaN-HA-DmNot1_1467-1717-Q1658A_W
Purpose: Insect Expression of DmNot1_1467-1717-Q1658A
Depositing lab: Elisa Izaurralde. Depositing organization: Max Planck Institute for Developmental Biology. Publication: A DDX6-CNOT1 complex and W-binding pockets in CNOT9 reveal direct links between miRNA target recognition and silencing. Chen Y, Boland A, Kuzuoglu-Ozturk D, Bawankar P, Loh B, Chang CT, Weichenrieder O, Izaurralde E. Mol Cell. 2014 Jun 5;54(5):737-50. doi: 10.1016/j.molcel.2014.03.034. Epub 2014 Apr 24. PubMed 24768540.
Backbone
  Vector backbone: Unknown
  Vector type: Insect Expression
Growth in bacteria
  Bacterial resistance: Ampicillin, 100 μg/mL
  Growth temperature: 37°C
  Growth strain: DH5alpha
  Copy number: Low Copy
Gene/Insert
  Gene/Insert name: DmNot1_1467-1717-Q1658A
  Species: D. melanogaster (fly)
  Entrez Gene: Not1 (a.k.a. Dmel_CG34407, CG1874, CG1884, CG34407, Dmel\CG34407, Dmel_CG1874, Dmel_CG1884, NOT, NOT1, anon-EST:Liang-1.29, anon-WO0118547.221, clone 1.29, not1)
  Cloning method: Unknown
Terms and licenses: Academic/Nonprofit Terms; Industry Terms: Not Available to Industry
Depositor comments: sequence given by NCBI: NM_001103772.2. Plasmids from this collection were made available to the research community and donated after the lab closed. Please note that the sequence provided by the depositing laboratory may be theoretical/predicted or based on Sanger sequencing results. There may be discrepancies between sequencing results obtained by Addgene and the depositor sequence. If an Addgene verified sequence is not available, please contact before placing your order to request that our lab fully sequence the plasmid.
How to cite: pAc5.1B-lambdaN-HA-DmNot1_1467-1717-Q1658A_W was a gift from Elisa Izaurralde (Addgene plasmid # 147871 ; http://n2t.net/addgene:147871 ; RRID:Addgene_147871)
